Addgene plasmid #143618: TFORF2785
Purpose: Lentiviral vector for overexpressing transcription factor ORFs with unique 24-bp barcodes. Barcodes facilitate identification of transcription factors in pooled screens.
Depositing lab: Feng Zhang. Depositing organization: Broad Institute. Publication: A transcription factor atlas of directed differentiation. Joung J, Ma S, Tay T, Geiger-Schuller KR, Kirchgatterer PC, Verdine VK, Guo B, Arias-Garcia MA, Allen WE, Singh A, Kuksenko O, Abudayyeh OO, Gootenberg JS, Fu Z, Macrae RK, Buenrostro JD, Regev A, Zhang F. Cell. 2023 Jan 5;186(1):209-229.e26. doi: 10.1016/j.cell.2022.11.026. PubMed 36608654.
Backbone
  Vector backbone: pLX_TRC317
  Backbone manufacturer: Broad Institute Genetic Perturbation Platform
  Backbone size w/o insert (bp): 8264
  Vector type: Mammalian Expression, Lentiviral
  Selectable markers: Puromycin
Growth in bacteria
  Bacterial resistance: Ampicillin, 100 μg/mL
  Growth temperature: 37°C
  Growth strain: NEB Stable
  Copy number: High Copy
Gene/Insert
  Gene/Insert name: GLIS1
  Species: H. sapiens (human)
  Insert size (bp): 1964
  Entrez Gene: GLIS1
  Promoter: EF1a
  Cloning method: Unknown
  Sequencing primers: 5′ GGGTGGAGACTGAAGTTAGGCCAG; 3′ CACATAGCGTAAAAGGAGCAACATAG
Terms and licenses: Academic/Nonprofit Terms; Industry Terms: Not Available to Industry
Depositor comments: NM_147193,ENST00000312233 . The transcription factor ORF portion of this plasmid was synthesized by Genewiz. Please test multiple small colonies in case of plasmid recombination. To make this collection available in a timely manner, a portion of this collection was not fully sequenced by Addgene. If an Addgene verified full plasmid sequence is not available, please contact us prior to placing an order to request the full sequence.
How to cite: TFORF2785 was a gift from Feng Zhang (Addgene plasmid # 143618 ; http://n2t.net/addgene:143618 ; RRID:Addgene_143618)
