[The description below was written by a language model from this plasmid's Addgene catalogue record and pLannotate feature annotations shown in this document.]
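Description:
TFORF2785 is a third-generation-style, self-inactivating lentiviral expression plasmid built on the pLX_TRC317 backbone and carrying the human transcription factor GLIS1 as its open reading frame. It belongs to a barcoded transcription factor ORF collection in which each construct carries a unique 24-bp barcode, so that the identity of the overexpressed factor can be read out in pooled screens. In bacteria the plasmid is maintained through a high-copy ColE1/pUC-type origin and selected with ampicillin via β-lactamase. An f1 origin and remnants of a lac/lacZα cloning region with flanking T7 and T3 promoters are also annotated in the backbone. The depositor notes that the plasmid can recombine, as is common for LTR-containing vectors.

The viral portion begins with an RSV promoter fused to a truncated HIV-1 5' LTR, which drives Tat-independent transcription of the genomic RNA in packaging cells. This is followed by the Ψ packaging signal with a gag fragment, the Rev response element for nuclear export, and a cPPT/CTS element that aids nuclear import. It ends in a ΔU3 3' LTR, which inactivates the LTR promoter after integration, and a downstream SV40 polyadenylation signal. Within this unit, an SV40 early promoter drives puromycin N-acetyltransferase for selection of transduced mammalian cells. A separate EF-1α promoter drives constitutive expression of the synthesized GLIS1 coding sequence, with a WPRE downstream to enhance transcript stability and expression. The barcode itself is not annotated in the feature table; a short U6 promoter fragment is annotated between the ORF and WPRE, but its role is not stated in the record. GLIS1 is annotated as both an activator and a repressor of transcription that influences lineage commitment, which fits the collection's use in directed-differentiation screens.
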