Features (pLannotate 1.2.2; 31 found; start..end, strand, type, name):
      5..231     +  promoter       RSV promoter: Rous sarcoma virus enhancer/promoter
    232..412     +  LTR            5' LTR (truncated): truncated 5' long terminal repeat (LTR) from HIV-1
    459..584     +  misc_feature   HIV-1 Ψ: packaging signal of human immunodeficiency virus type 1
    568..931     +  CDS            HIV-1 gag (fragment): gag protein from human immunodeficiency virus 1; gag
   1077..1310    +  misc_feature   RRE: The Rev response element (RRE) of HIV-1 allows for Rev-dependent mRNA export from the nucleus to the cytoplasm.
   1687..1713    +  CDS            Rev (fragment): human immunodeficiency virus 1 (HIV-1) Rev protein; rev; enhances nuclear export of unspliced and incompletely spliced viral mRNAs
   1720..1743    +  promoter       SV40 promoter (fragment): SV40 early promoter
   1744..1815    +  promoter       SV40 promoter (fragment): SV40 enhancer and early promoter
   1839..1974    +  rep_origin     SV40 ori: SV40 origin of replication
   2020..2616    +  CDS            PuroR (fragment): puromycin N-acetyltransferase; pac from Streptomyces; confers resistance to puromycin
   2665..2782    +  misc_feature   cPPT/CTS: central polypurine tract and central termination sequence of HIV-1
   2847..2913    +  CDS            small t antigen (fragment): SV40 (simian virus 40) small t antigen
   2920..4098    +  promoter       EF-1α promoter: strong constitutive promoter for human elongation factor EF-1α
   4115..5974    +  CDS            GLIS1: GLIS1_HUMAN - Experimental evidence at protein level: Swiss-Prot protein existence level 1. Acts as both a repressor and activator of transcription (PubMed:21654807). Binds to the consensus sequence 5'-GACCACCCAC-3' (By similarity). By controlling the expression of genes involved in cell differentiation inhibits the lineage commitment of multipotent cells (PubMed:21654807). Prevents, for instance, the differentiation of multipotent mesenchymal cells into adipocyte and osteoblast (By similarity). From Homo sapiens (Human).
   5990..6043    +  promoter       U6 promoter (fragment): RNA polymerase III promoter for human U6 snRNA
   6085..6673    +  misc_feature   WPRE: woodchuck hepatitis virus posttranscriptional regulatory element
   6724..6743    +  misc_feature   cPPT/CTS (fragment): central polypurine tract and central termination sequence of HIV-1
   6745..6978    +  LTR            3' LTR (ΔU3): self-inactivating 3' long terminal repeat (LTR) from HIV-1
   7056..7177    +  polyA_signal   SV40 poly(A) signal: SV40 polyadenylation signal
   7217..7352    +  rep_origin     SV40 ori: SV40 origin of replication
   7373..7391    -  promoter       T7 promoter: promoter for bacteriophage T7 RNA polymerase
   7399..7554    +  CDS            lacZα (fragment): LacZα fragment of β-galactosidase; lacZ fragment
   7559..7987    +  rep_origin     f1 ori (sequence partly withheld): f1 bacteriophage origin of replication; arrow indicates direction of (+) strand synthesis
   8040..8144    +  promoter       AmpR promoter: bla
   8145..9005    +  CDS            AmpR: β-lactamase; bla; confers resistance to ampicillin, carbenicillin, and related antibiotics
   9176..9764    +  rep_origin     ori: high-copy-number ColE1/pMB1/pBR322/pUC origin of replication
   9947..10039   +  CDS            lacI (fragment): lac repressor; lacI; The lac repressor binds to the lac operator to inhibit transcription in E. coli. This inhibition can be relieved by adding lactose or isopropyl-β-D-thiogalactopyranoside (IPTG).
  10052..10073   +  protein_bind   CAP binding site: CAP binding activates transcription in the presence of cAMP. E. coli catabolite activator protein
  10088..10118   +  promoter       lac promoter: promoter for the E. coli lac operon
  10126..10142   +  protein_bind   lac operator: The lac repressor binds to the lac operator to inhibit transcription in E. coli. This inhibition can be relieved by adding lactose or isopropyl-β-D-thiogalactopyranoside (IPTG). lac repressor encoded by lacI
  10187..10205   +  promoter       T3 promoter: promoter for bacteriophage T3 RNA polymerase
>Addgene plasmid #143618 | TFORF2785 | addgene full sequence | sequence record 400458 | Addgene NGS Result
TTAATGTAGTCTTATGCAATACTCTTGTAGTCTTGCAACATGGTAACGATGAGTTAGCAACATGCCTTAC
AAGGAGAGAAAAAGCACCGTGCATGCCGATTGGTGGAAGTAAGGTGGTACGATCGTGCCTTATTAGGAAG
GCAACAGACGGGTCTGACATGGATTGGACGAACCACTGAATTGCCGCATTGCAGAGATATTGTATTTAAG
TGCCTAGCTCGATACATAAACGGGTCTCTCTGGTTAGACCAGATCTGAGCCTGGGAGCTCTCTGGCTAAC
TAGGGAACCCACTGCTTAAGCCTCAATAAAGCTTGCCTTGAGTGCTTCAAGTAGTGTGTGCCCGTCTGTT
GTGTGACTCTGGTAACTAGAGATCCCTCAGACCCTTTTAGTCAGTGTGGAAAATCTCTAGCAGTGGCGCC
CGAACAGGGACTTGAAAGCGAAAGGGAAACCAGAGGAGCTCTCTCGACGCAGGACTCGGCTTGCTGAAGC
GCGCACGGCAAGAGGCGAGGGGCGGCGACTGGTGAGTACGCCAAAAATTTTGACTAGCGGAGGCTAGAAG
GAGAGAGATGGGTGCGAGAGCGTCAGTATTAAGCGGGGGAGAATTAGATCGCGATGGGAAAAAATTCGGT
TAAGGCCAGGGGGAAAGAAAAAATATAAATTAAAACATATAGTATGGGCAAGCAGGGAGCTAGAACGATT
CGCAGTTAATCCTGGCCTGTTAGAAACATCAGAAGGCTGTAGACAAATACTGGGACAGCTACAACCATCC
CTTCAGACAGGATCAGAAGAACTTAGATCATTATATAATACAGTAGCAACCCTCTATTGTGTGCATCAAA
GGATAGAGATAAAAGACACCAAGGAAGCTTTAGACAAGATAGAGGAAGAGCAAAACAAAAGTAAGACCAC
CGCACAGCAAGCGGCCGCTGATCTTCAGACCTGGAGGAGGAGATATGAGGGACAATTGGAGAAGTGAATT
ATATAAATATAAAGTAGTAAAAATTGAACCATTAGGAGTAGCACCCACCAAGGCAAAGAGAAGAGTGGTG
CAGAGAGAAAAAAGAGCAGTGGGAATAGGAGCTTTGTTCCTTGGGTTCTTGGGAGCAGCAGGAAGCACTA
TGGGCGCAGCGTCAATGACGCTGACGGTACAGGCCAGACAATTATTGTCTGGTATAGTGCAGCAGCAGAA
CAATTTGCTGAGGGCTATTGAGGCGCAACAGCATCTGTTGCAACTCACAGTCTGGGGCATCAAGCAGCTC
CAGGCAAGAATCCTGGCTGTGGAAAGATACCTAAAGGATCAACAGCTCCTGGGGATTTGGGGTTGCTCTG
GAAAACTCATTTGCACCACTGCTGTGCCTTGGAATGCTAGTTGGAGTAATAAATCTCTGGAACAGATTTG
GAATCACACGACCTGGATGGAGTGGGACAGAGAAATTAACAATTACACAAGCTTAATACACTCCTTAATT
GAAGAATCGCAAAACCAGCAAGAAAAGAATGAACAAGAATTATTGGAATTAGATAAATGGGCAAGTTTGT
GGAATTGGTTTAACATAACAAATTGGCTGTGGTATATAAAATTATTCATAATGATAGTAGGAGGCTTGGT
AGGTTTAAGAATAGTTTTTGCTGTACTTTCTATAGTGAATAGAGTTAGGCAGGGATATTCACCATTATCG
TTTCAGACCCACCTCCCAACCCCGAGGGGACCCATGCATTGCATCTCAATTAGTCAGCAACCAGGTGTGG
AAAGTCCCCAGGCTCCCCAGCAGGCAGAAGTATGCAAAGCATGCGTCTCAATTAGTCAGCAACCATAGTC
CCGCCCCTAACTCCGCCCATCCCGCCCCTAACTCCGCCCAGTTCCGCCCATTCTCCGCCCCATGGCTGAC
TAATTTTTTTTATTTATGCAGAGGCCGAGGCCGCCTCGGCCTCTGAGCTATTCCAGAAGTAGTGAGGAGG
CTTTTTTGGAGGCCTAGGCTTTTGCAAAAAGCTTTCTAGAGGTACCACCGGAGCTTACCATGACCGAGTA
CAAGCCCACGGTGCGCCTCGCCACCCGCGACGACGTCCCCAGGGCCGTACGCACCCTCGCCGCCGCGTTC
GCCGACTACCCCGCCACGCGCCACACCGTCGATCCGGACCGCCACATCGAGCGGGTCACCGAGCTGCAAG
AACTCTTCCTCACGCGCGTCGGGCTCGACATCGGCAAGGTGTGGGTCGCGGACGACGGCGCCGCCGTGGC
GGTCTGGACCACGCCGGAGAGCGTCGAAGCGGGGGCGGTGTTCGCCGAGATCGGCCCGCGCATGGCCGAG
TTGAGCGGTTCCCGGCTGGCCGCGCAGCAACAGATGGAAGGCCTCCTGGCGCCGCACCGGCCCAAGGAGC
CCGCGTGGTTCCTGGCCACCGTCGGCGTCTCGCCCGACCACCAGGGCAAGGGTCTGGGCAGCGCCGTCGT
GCTCCCCGGAGTGGAGGCGGCCGAGCGCGCCGGGGTGCCCGCCTTCCTGGAGACCTCCGCGCCCCGCAAC
CTCCCCTTCTACGAGCGGCTCGGCTTCACCGTCACCGCCGACGTCGAGGTGCCCGAAGGACCGCGCACCT
GGTGCATGACCCGCAAGCCCGGTGCCAGTTAACGAATTCTAGATCTTGAGACAAATGGCAGTATTCATCC
ACAATTTTAAAAGAAAAGGGGGGATTGGGGGGTACAGTGCAGGGGAAAGAATAGTAGACATAATAGCAAC
AGACATACAAACTAAAGAATTACAAAAACAAATTACAAAAATTCAAAATTTTCGGGTTTATTACAGGGAC
AGCAGAGATCCACTTTGGCGCCGGCTCGAGGCCTGCAGGTGCAAAGATGGATAAAGTTTTAAACAGAGAG
GAATCTTTGCAGCTAATGGACCTTCTAGGTCTTGAAAGGAGTGGGAATTGGCTCCGGTGCCCGTCAGTGG
GCAGAGCGCACATCGCCCACAGTCCCCGAGAAGTTGGGGGGAGGGGTCGGCAATTGAACCGGTGCCTAGA
GAAGGTGGCGCGGGGTAAACTGGGAAAGTGATGTCGTGTACTGGCTCCGCCTTTTTCCCGAGGGTGGGGG
AGAACCGTATATAAGTGCAGTAGTCGCCGTGAACGTTCTTTTTCGCAACGGGTTTGCCGCCAGAACACAG
GTAAGTGCCGTGTGTGGTTCCCGCGGGCCTGGCCTCTTTACGGGTTATGGCCCTTGCGTGCCTTGAATTA
CTTCCACCTGGCTGCAGTACGTGATTCTTGATCCCGAGCTTCGGGTTGGAAGTGGGTGGGAGAGTTCGAG
GCCTTGCGCTTAAGGAGCCCCTTCGCCTCGTGCTTGAGTTGAGGCCTGGCCTGGGCGCTGGGGCCGCCGC
GTGCGAATCTGGTGGCACCTTCGCGCCTGTCTCGCTGCTTTCGATAAGTCTCTAGCCATTTAAAATTTTT
GATGACCTGCTGCGACGCTTTTTTTCTGGCAAGATAGTCTTGTAAATGCGGGCCAAGATCTGCACACTGG
TATTTCGGTTTTTGGGGCCGCGGGCGGCGACGGGGCCCGTGCGTCCCAGCGCACATGTTCGGCGAGGCGG
GGCCTGCGAGCGCGGCCACCGAGAATCGGACGGGGGTAGTCTCAAGCTGGCCGGCCTGCTCTGGTGCCTG
GCCTCGCGCCGCCGTGTATCGCCCCGCCCTGGGCGGCAAGGCTGGCCCGGTCGGCACCAGTTGCGTGAGC
GGAAAGATGGCCGCTTCCCGGCCCTGCTGCAGGGAGCTCAAAATGGAGGACGCGGCGCTCGGGAGAGCGG
GCGGGTGAGTCACCCACACAAAGGAAAAGGGCCTTTCCGTCCTCAGCCGTCGCTTCATGTGACTCCACGG
AGTACCGGGCGCCGTCCAGGCACCTCGATTAGTTCTCGAGCTTTTGGAGTACGTCGTCTTTAGGTTGGGG
GGAGGGGTTTTATGCGATGGAGTTTCCCCACACTGAGTGGGTGGAGACTGAAGTTAGGCCAGCTTGGCAC
TTGATGTAATTCTCCTTGGAATTTGCCCTTTTTGAGTTTGGATCTTGGTTCATTCTCAAGCCTCAGACAG
TGGTTCAAAGTTTTTTTCTTCCATTTCAGGTGTCGTGAGGCTAGCACCGCCACCATGGCAGAGGCCCGCA
CATCCCTGTCTGCCCACTGTCGGGGCCCGCTGGCCACTGGCCTGCACCCAGACCTGGACCTCCCGGGCCG
AAGCCTCGCCACCCCTGCGCCTTCCTGCTACCTTCTGGGCAGCGAACCCAGCTCTGGCCTGGGCCTCCAG
CCCGAGACCCACCTCCCCGAGGGCAGCCTGAAGCGGTGCTGCGTCTTGGGCCTACCCCCCACCTCCCCAG
CCTCCTCCTCACCCTGTGCCTCCTCCGACGTCACCTCCATCATCCGCTCCTCCCAGACGTCTCTGGTCAC
CTGTGTAAATGGACTCCGGAGCCCCCCTCTGACGGGAGATCTGGGGGGCCCTTCCAAGCGGGCCCGGCCT
GGCCCTGCATCGACGGACAGCCATGAGGGCAGCTTGCAACTTGAAGCCTGCCGGAAGGCGAGCTTCCTGA
AGCAGGAACCCGCGGATGAGTTTTCAGAGCTCTTTGGGCCTCACCAGCAGGGCCTGCCGCCCCCCTATCC
CCTGTCTCAGTTGCCGCCTGGCCCAAGCCTTGGAGGCCTGGGGCTGGGCCTGGCAGGCAGGGTGGTGGCC
GGGCGGCAGGCGTGCCGCTGGGTGGACTGCTGTGCAGCCTATGAGCAGCAGGAGGAGCTGGTGCGGCACA
TCGAGAAGAGCCACATCGACCAGCGCAAGGGCGAGGACTTCACCTGCTTCTGGGCTGGCTGCGTGCGCCG
CTACAAGCCCTTCAACGCCCGCTACAAGCTGCTCATCCACATGCGAGTGCACTCGGGCGAGAAGCCCAAC
AAGTGCATGTTTGAAGGCTGCAGCAAGGCCTTCTCACGGCTGGAGAACCTCAAGATCCACCTGAGGAGCC
ACACGGGCGAGAAGCCGTACCTGTGCCAGCACCCGGGTTGCCAGAAGGCCTTCAGCAACTCCAGCGACCG
CGCCAAGCACCAGCGCACCCACCTAGACACGAAGCCGTACGCCTGTCAGATCCCTGGCTGCTCCAAGCGC
TACACAGACCCCAGCTCCCTCCGCAAGCACGTCAAGGCCCATTCAGCCAAAGAGCAGCAGGTGCGTAAGA
AGCTGCATGCGGGCCCTGACACCGAGGCCGACGTCCTGACCGAGTGTCTGGTCCTGCAGCAGCTCCACAC
GTCCACACAGCTGGCTGCCAGCGACGGCAAGGGTGGCTGTGGCCTGGGCCAGGAGCTGCTCCCAGGTGTG
TATCCTGGCTCCATCACCCCCCATAACGGACTTGCATCGGGCCTCCTGCCCCCAGCGCACGACGTACCTT
CCAGGCACCACCCGCTGGATGCCACCACCAGTTCCCACCACCATCTGTCCCCTCTGCCCATGGCTGAGAG
CACCCGGGATGGGTTGGGGCCCGGCCTCCTCTCACCAATAGTCAGCCCCCTGAAGGGGCTGGGGCCACCG
CCGCTGCCCCCATCCTCTCAGAGCCATTCTCCGGGGGGCCAGCCCTTCCCCACACTCCCCAGCAAGCCGT
CCTACCCACCCTTCCAGAGCCCTCCACCCCCGCCTCTGCCCAGCCCACAAGGTTACCAGGGCAGTTTCCA
CTCCATCCAGAGTTGCTTCCCCTATGGCGACTGCTACCGGATGGCTGAACCAGCAGCCGGTGGGGACGGA
CTGGTCGGGGAGACCCACGGTTTCAACCCCCTGCGGCCCAATGGCTACCACAGCCTCAGCACGCCCTTGC
CTGCCACAGGCTATGAGGCCCTGGCTGAGGCCTCATGCCCCACAGCGCTGCCACAGCAGCCATCTGAAGA
TGTGGTGTCCAGCGGCCCCGAGGACTGTGGCTTCTTCCCCAATGGAGCCTTTGACCACTGCCTGGGCCAC
ATCCCCTCCATCTACACAGACACCTAGTAATGAACTAGTCCGTAACTTGAAAGTATTTCGATTTCTTGGC
TTTATATATCTTGTGGAAAGGACGAAAGACTCCTCACGGAGTCGACTTAACGCGTTAAGTCGACAATCAA
CCTCTGGATTACAAAATTTGTGAAAGATTGACTGGTATTCTTAACTATGTTGCTCCTTTTACGCTATGTG
GATACGCTGCTTTAATGCCTTTGTATCATGCTATTGCTTCCCGTATGGCTTTCATTTTCTCCTCCTTGTA
TAAATCCTGGTTGCTGTCTCTTTATGAGGAGTTGTGGCCCGTTGTCAGGCAACGTGGCGTGGTGTGCACT
GTGTTTGCTGACGCAACCCCCACTGGTTGGGGCATTGCCACCACCTGTCAGCTCCTTTCCGGGACTTTCG
CTTTCCCCCTCCCTATTGCCACGGCGGAACTCATCGCCGCCTGCCTTGCCCGCTGCTGGACAGGGGCTCG
GCTGTTGGGCACTGACAATTCCGTGGTGTTGTCGGGGAAATCATCGTCCTTTCCTTGGCTGCTCGCCTGT
GTTGCCACCTGGATTCTGCGCGGGACGTCCTTCTGCTACGTCCCTTCGGCCCTCAATCCAGCGGACCTTC
CTTCCCGCGGCCTGCTGCCGGCTCTGCGGCCTCTTCCGCGTCTTCGCCTTCGCCCTCAGACGAGTCGGAT
CTCCCTTTGGGCCGCCTCCCCGCGTCGACTTTAAGACCAATGACTTACAAGGCAGCTGTAGATCTTAGCC
ACTTTTTAAAAGAAAAGGGGGGACTGGAAGGGCTAATTCACTCCCAACGAAGACAAGATCTGCTTTTTGC
TTGTACTGGGTCTCTCTGGTTAGACCAGATCTGAGCCTGGGAGCTCTCTGGCTAACTAGGGAACCCACTG
CTTAAGCCTCAATAAAGCTTGCCTTGAGTGCTTCAAGTAGTGTGTGCCCGTCTGTTGTGTGACTCTGGTA
ACTAGAGATCCCTCAGACCCTTTTAGTCAGTGTGGAAAATCTCTAGCAGTACGTATAGTAGTTCATGTCA
TCTTATTATTCAGTATTTATAACTTGCAAAGAAATGAATATCAGAGAGTGAGAGGAACTTGTTTATTGCA
GCTTATAATGGTTACAAATAAAGCAATAGCATCACAAATTTCACAAATAAAGCATTTTTTTCACTGCATT
CTAGTTGTGGTTTGTCCAAACTCATCAATGTATCTTATCATGTCTGGCTCTAGCTATCCCGCCCCTAACT
CCGCCCATCCCGCCCCTAACTCCGCCCAGTTCCGCCCATTCTCCGCCCCATGGCTGACTAATTTTTTTTA
TTTATGCAGAGGCCGAGGCCGCCTCGGCCTCTGAGCTATTCCAGAAGTAGTGAGGAGGCTTTTTTGGAGG
CCTAGGGACGTACCCAATTCGCCCTATAGTGAGTCGTATTACGCGCGCTCACTGGCCGTCGTTTTACAAC
GTCGTGACTGGGAAAACCCTGGCGTTACCCAACTTAATCGCCTTGCAGCACATCCCCCTTTCGCCAGCTG
GCGTAATAGCGAAGAGGCCCGCACCGATCGCCCTTCCCAACAGTTGCGCAGCCTGAATGGCGAATGGG
[124 nt withheld, positions 7559-7682]
C
[91 nt withheld, positions 7684-7774]
A
[49 nt withheld, positions 7776-7824]
CCTTTGACGTTGGAGTCCACGTTCTTT
[37 nt withheld, positions 7852-7888]
ACCCTATCTCGGTCTATTCTTTTGATTTATAAGGGATTTTGCCGATTTCGGCCTATTGGTTAAAAAATGA
GCTGATTTAACAAAAATTTAACGCGAATTTTAACAAAATATTAACGCTTACAATTTAGGTGGCACTTTTC
GGGGAAATGTGCGCGGAACCCCTATTTGTTTATTTTTCTAAATACATTCAAATATGTATCCGCTCATGAG
ACAATAACCCTGATAAATGCTTCAATAATATTGAAAAAGGAAGAGTATGAGTATTCAACATTTCCGTGTC
GCCCTTATTCCCTTTTTTGCGGCATTTTGCCTTCCTGTTTTTGCTCACCCAGAAACGCTGGTGAAAGTAA
AAGATGCTGAAGATCAGTTGGGTGCACGAGTGGGTTACATCGAACTGGATCTCAACAGCGGTAAGATCCT
TGAGAGTTTTCGCCCCGAAGAACGTTTTCCAATGATGAGCACTTTTAAAGTTCTGCTATGTGGCGCGGTA
TTATCCCGTATTGACGCCGGGCAAGAGCAACTCGGTCGCCGCATACACTATTCTCAGAATGACTTGGTTG
AGTACTCACCAGTCACAGAAAAGCATCTTACGGATGGCATGACAGTAAGAGAATTATGCAGTGCTGCCAT
AACCATGAGTGATAACACTGCGGCCAACTTACTTCTGACAACGATCGGAGGACCGAAGGAGCTAACCGCT
TTTTTGCACAACATGGGGGATCATGTAACTCGCCTTGATCGTTGGGAACCGGAGCTGAATGAAGCCATAC
CAAACGACGAGCGTGACACCACGATGCCTGTAGCAATGGCAACAACGTTGCGCAAACTATTAACTGGCGA
ACTACTTACTCTAGCTTCCCGGCAACAATTAATAGACTGGATGGAGGCGGATAAAGTTGCAGGACCACTT
CTGCGCTCGGCCCTTCCGGCTGGCTGGTTTATTGCTGATAAATCTGGAGCCGGTGAGCGTGGGTCTCGCG
GTATCATTGCAGCACTGGGGCCAGATGGTAAGCCCTCCCGTATCGTAGTTATCTACACGACGGGGAGTCA
GGCAACTATGGATGAACGAAATAGACAGATCGCTGAGATAGGTGCCTCACTGATTAAGCATTGGTAACTG
TCAGACCAAGTTTACTCATATATACTTTAGATTGATTTAAAACTTCATTTTTAATTTAAAAGGATCTAGG
TGAAGATCCTTTTTGATAATCTCATGACCAAAATCCCTTAACGTGAGTTTTCGTTCCACTGAGCGTCAGA
CCCCGTAGAAAAGATCAAAGGATCTTCTTGAGATCCTTTTTTTCTGCGCGTAATCTGCTGCTTGCAAACA
AAAAAACCACCGCTACCAGCGGTGGTTTGTTTGCCGGATCAAGAGCTACCAACTCTTTTTCCGAAGGTAA
CTGGCTTCAGCAGAGCGCAGATACCAAATACTGTTCTTCTAGTGTAGCCGTAGTTAGGCCACCACTTCAA
GAACTCTGTAGCACCGCCTACATACCTCGCTCTGCTAATCCTGTTACCAGTGGCTGCTGCCAGTGGCGAT
AAGTCGTGTCTTACCGGGTTGGACTCAAGACGATAGTTACCGGATAAGGCGCAGCGGTCGGGCTGAACGG
GGGGTTCGTGCACACAGCCCAGCTTGGAGCGAACGACCTACACCGAACTGAGATACCTACAGCGTGAGCT
ATGAGAAAGCGCCACGCTTCCCGAAGGGAGAAAGGCGGACAGGTATCCGGTAAGCGGCAGGGTCGGAACA
GGAGAGCGCACGAGGGAGCTTCCAGGGGGAAACGCCTGGTATCTTTATAGTCCTGTCGGGTTTCGCCACC
TCTGACTTGAGCGTCGATTTTTGTGATGCTCGTCAGGGGGGCGGAGCCTATGGAAAAACGCCAGCAACGC
GGCCTTTTTACGGTTCCTGGCCTTTTGCTGGCCTTTTGCTCACATGTTCTTTCCTGCGTTATCCCCTGAT
TCTGTGGATAACCGTATTACCGCCTTTGAGTGAGCTGATACCGCTCGCCGCAGCCGAACGACCGAGCGCA
GCGAGTCAGTGAGCGAGGAAGCGGAAGAGCGCCCAATACGCAAACCGCCTCTCCCCGCGCGTTGGCCGAT
TCATTAATGCAGCTGGCACGACAGGTTTCCCGACTGGAAAGCGGGCAGTGAGCGCAACGCAATTAATGTG
AGTTAGCTCACTCATTAGGCACCCCAGGCTTTACACTTTATGCTTCCGGCTCGTATGTTGTGTGGAATTG
TGAGCGGATAACAATTTCACACAGGAAACAGCTATGACCATGATTACGCCAAGCGCGCAATTAACCCTCA
CTAAAGGGAACAAAAGCTGGAGCTGCAAGC
