>Addgene plasmid #143618 | TFORF2785 | depositor partial sequence | sequence record 282984 | Insert
ACCGCCACCATGGCAGAGGCCCGCACATCCCTGTCTGCCCACTGTCGGGGCCCGCTGGCCACTGGCCTGC
ACCCAGACCTGGACCTCCCGGGCCGAAGCCTCGCCACCCCTGCGCCTTCCTGCTACCTTCTGGGCAGCGA
ACCCAGCTCTGGCCTGGGCCTCCAGCCCGAGACCCACCTCCCCGAGGGCAGCCTGAAGCGGTGCTGCGTC
TTGGGCCTACCCCCCACCTCCCCAGCCTCCTCCTCACCCTGTGCCTCCTCCGACGTCACCTCCATCATCC
GCTCCTCCCAGACGTCTCTGGTCACCTGTGTAAATGGACTCCGGAGCCCCCCTCTGACGGGAGATCTGGG
GGGCCCTTCCAAGCGGGCCCGGCCTGGCCCTGCATCGACGGACAGCCATGAGGGCAGCTTGCAACTTGAA
GCCTGCCGGAAGGCGAGCTTCCTGAAGCAGGAACCCGCGGATGAGTTTTCAGAGCTCTTTGGGCCTCACC
AGCAGGGCCTGCCGCCCCCCTATCCCCTGTCTCAGTTGCCGCCTGGCCCAAGCCTTGGAGGCCTGGGGCT
GGGCCTGGCAGGCAGGGTGGTGGCCGGGCGGCAGGCGTGCCGCTGGGTGGACTGCTGTGCAGCCTATGAG
CAGCAGGAGGAGCTGGTGCGGCACATCGAGAAGAGCCACATCGACCAGCGCAAGGGCGAGGACTTCACCT
GCTTCTGGGCTGGCTGCGTGCGCCGCTACAAGCCCTTCAACGCCCGCTACAAGCTGCTCATCCACATGCG
AGTGCACTCGGGCGAGAAGCCCAACAAGTGCATGTTTGAAGGCTGCAGCAAGGCCTTCTCACGGCTGGAG
AACCTCAAGATCCACCTGAGGAGCCACACGGGCGAGAAGCCGTACCTGTGCCAGCACCCGGGTTGCCAGA
AGGCCTTCAGCAACTCCAGCGACCGCGCCAAGCACCAGCGCACCCACCTAGACACGAAGCCGTACGCCTG
TCAGATCCCTGGCTGCTCCAAGCGCTACACAGACCCCAGCTCCCTCCGCAAGCACGTCAAGGCCCATTCA
GCCAAAGAGCAGCAGGTGCGTAAGAAGCTGCATGCGGGCCCTGACACCGAGGCCGACGTCCTGACCGAGT
GTCTGGTCCTGCAGCAGCTCCACACGTCCACACAGCTGGCTGCCAGCGACGGCAAGGGTGGCTGTGGCCT
GGGCCAGGAGCTGCTCCCAGGTGTGTATCCTGGCTCCATCACCCCCCATAACGGACTTGCATCGGGCCTC
CTGCCCCCAGCGCACGACGTACCTTCCAGGCACCACCCGCTGGATGCCACCACCAGTTCCCACCACCATC
TGTCCCCTCTGCCCATGGCTGAGAGCACCCGGGATGGGTTGGGGCCCGGCCTCCTCTCACCAATAGTCAG
CCCCCTGAAGGGGCTGGGGCCACCGCCGCTGCCCCCATCCTCTCAGAGCCATTCTCCGGGGGGCCAGCCC
TTCCCCACACTCCCCAGCAAGCCGTCCTACCCACCCTTCCAGAGCCCTCCACCCCCGCCTCTGCCCAGCC
CACAAGGTTACCAGGGCAGTTTCCACTCCATCCAGAGTTGCTTCCCCTATGGCGACTGCTACCGGATGGC
TGAACCAGCAGCCGGTGGGGACGGACTGGTCGGGGAGACCCACGGTTTCAACCCCCTGCGGCCCAATGGC
TACCACAGCCTCAGCACGCCCTTGCCTGCCACAGGCTATGAGGCCCTGGCTGAGGCCTCATGCCCCACAG
CGCTGCCACAGCAGCCATCTGAAGATGTGGTGTCCAGCGGCCCCGAGGACTGTGGCTTCTTCCCCAATGG
AGCCTTTGACCACTGCCTGGGCCACATCCCCTCCATCTACACAGACACCTAGTAATGAACTAGTCCGTAA
CTTGAAAGTATTTCGATTTCTTGGCTTTATATATCTTGTGGAAAGGACGAAAGACTCCTCACGGAGTCGA
CTTA
