>Addgene plasmid #143618 | TFORF2785 | depositor partial sequence | sequence record 282985 | Barcode
AAGACTCCTCACGGAGTCGACTTA
